Addgene plasmid #164116: SPLICS Po-Mt Short P2A
Purpose: Detect the short Peroxisomes-mitochondria contact
Depositing lab: Marisa Brini & Tito Calì. Publication: An expanded palette of improved SPLICS reporters detects multiple organelle contacts in vitro and in vivo. Vallese F, Catoni C, Cieri D, Barazzuol L, Ramirez O, Calore V, Bonora M, Giamogante F, Pinton P, Brini M, Cali T. Nat Commun. 2020 Nov 27;11(1):6069. doi: 10.1038/s41467-020-19892-6. PubMed 33247103.
Backbone
  Vector backbone: pcDNA3.1
  Vector type: Mammalian Expression
Growth in bacteria
  Bacterial resistance: Ampicillin, 100 μg/mL
  Growth temperature: 37°C
  Growth strain: DH5alpha
  Copy number: High Copy
Gene/Insert
  Gene/Insert name: Split GFP Po-Mt Short P2A
  Species: H. sapiens (human)
  Cloning method: Restriction Enzyme; 5′ cloning site Unknown (unknown if destroyed); 3′ cloning site Unknown (unknown if destroyed)
Terms and licenses: Academic/Nonprofit Terms; Industry Terms: Not Available to Industry
How to cite: SPLICS Po-Mt Short P2A was a gift from Marisa Brini & Tito Calì (Addgene plasmid # 164116 ; http://n2t.net/addgene:164116 ; RRID:Addgene_164116)
