[The description below was written by a language model from this plasmid's Addgene catalogue record and pLannotate feature annotations shown in this document.]
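Description:
SPLICS Po-Mt Short P2A is a mammalian expression plasmid built on the pcDNA3.1 backbone that encodes a split-GFP reporter for detecting short-range contacts between peroxisomes and mitochondria. It is propagated in E. coli as a high-copy plasmid through its ColE1/pUC-type origin and selected with ampicillin via the β-lactamase gene. An f1 origin is also present, and an SV40 promoter-driven NeoR/KanR cassette with an SV40 polyadenylation signal would allow G418 selection of transfected mammalian cells. Short annotated fragments such as the truncated HIV-1 LTR, ble, lacI and bom are small partial matches and probably reflect backbone remnants rather than functional elements.

The payload sits between the CMV immediate-early enhancer/promoter (followed by a T7 promoter) and the bGH polyadenylation signal. The feature table shows a single open arrangement. A short GFP-derived fragment is joined to a portion of human ACBD5, a peroxisomal membrane protein. After an unannotated gap, a portion of human TOMM20, a mitochondrial outer membrane receptor, is fused to a much larger GFP-derived fragment. The gap presumably holds the P2A self-cleaving peptide named in the construct title, although it is not annotated.

This layout fits the split-GFP principle. One transcript would yield two separate polypeptides in roughly equal amounts, a small GFP piece anchored on peroxisomes and the complementary non-fluorescent GFP portion anchored on mitochondria. Fluorescence is reconstituted only where the two organelle membranes come close enough for the halves to assemble. "Short" denotes the version tuned to narrow contact distances, though the record does not state the distance or the linker design. The plasmid is used to visualise and quantify peroxisome–mitochondria contact sites in transfected cells.
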