Features (pLannotate 1.2.2; 23 found; start..end, strand, type, name):
     28..80      -  misc_feature   bom (fragment): basis of mobility region from pBR322
    235..614     +  enhancer       CMV enhancer: human cytomegalovirus immediate early enhancer
    615..818     +  promoter       CMV promoter: human cytomegalovirus (CMV) immediate early promoter
    814..847     +  LTR            5' LTR (truncated) (fragment): truncated 5' long terminal repeat (LTR) from HIV-1
    863..881     +  promoter       T7 promoter: promoter for bacteriophage T7 RNA polymerase
    920..991     +  CDS            cEGFP (fragment): cEGFP is a basic (constitutively fluorescent) green fluorescent protein published in 2008, derived from Aequorea victoria.
   1004..1114    +  CDS            ACBD5 (fragment): ACBD5_HUMAN - Also known as KIAA1996. Experimental evidence at protein level: Swiss-Prot protein existence level 1. Acyl-CoA binding protein which acts as the peroxisome receptor for pexophagy but is dispensable for aggrephagy and nonselective autophagy. Binds medium- and long-chain acyl-CoA esters. From Homo sapiens (Human).
   1217..1321    +  CDS            TOMM20 (fragment): TOM20_HUMAN - Also known as KIAA0016. Experimental evidence at protein level: Swiss-Prot protein existence level 1. Central component of the receptor complex responsible for the recognition and translocation of cytosolically synthesized mitochondrial preproteins. Together with TOM22 functions as the transit peptide receptor at the surface of the mitochondrion outer membrane and facilitates the movement of preproteins into the TOM40 translocation pore (By similarity). Required for the translocation across the mitochondrial outer membrane of cytochrome P450 monooxygenases. From Homo sapiens (Hum
   1316..1954    +  CDS            Trp-less GFP (fragment): Trp-less GFP is a fluorescent protein published in 2012, derived from Aequorea victoria.
   2007..2231    +  polyA_signal   bGH poly(A) signal: bovine growth hormone polyadenylation signal
   2235..2256    +  promoter       SV40 promoter (fragment): SV40 enhancer and early promoter
   2277..2705    +  rep_origin     f1 ori (sequence partly withheld): f1 bacteriophage origin of replication; arrow indicates direction of (+) strand synthesis
   2719..3048    +  promoter       SV40 promoter: SV40 enhancer and early promoter
   3115..3909    +  CDS            NeoR/KanR: aminoglycoside phosphotransferase from Tn5; aph(3')-II (or nptII); confers resistance to neomycin, kanamycin, and G418 (Geneticin®)
   3930..4088    +  CDS            ble (fragment): BLE_KLEPN - Experimental evidence at protein level: Swiss-Prot protein existence level 1. Binding protein with a strong affinity to the bleomycin family of antibiotics. Binds to CL990; an antimitotic-antibiotic compound. From Klebsiella pneumoniae.
   4083..4204    +  polyA_signal   SV40 poly(A) signal: SV40 polyadenylation signal
   4277..4293    -  protein_bind   lac operator: The lac repressor binds to the lac operator to inhibit transcription in E. coli. This inhibition can be relieved by adding lactose or isopropyl-β-D-thiogalactopyranoside (IPTG). lac repressor encoded by lacI
   4301..4331    -  promoter       lac promoter: promoter for the E. coli lac operon
   4346..4367    -  protein_bind   CAP binding site: CAP binding activates transcription in the presence of cAMP. E. coli catabolite activator protein
   4380..4472    -  CDS            lacI (fragment): lac repressor; lacI; The lac repressor binds to the lac operator to inhibit transcription in E. coli. This inhibition can be relieved by adding lactose or isopropyl-β-D-thiogalactopyranoside (IPTG).
   4655..5243    -  rep_origin     ori: high-copy-number ColE1/pMB1/pBR322/pUC origin of replication
   5414..6274    -  CDS            AmpR: β-lactamase; bla; confers resistance to ampicillin, carbenicillin, and related antibiotics
   6275..6379    -  promoter       AmpR promoter: bla
>Addgene plasmid #164116 | SPLICS Po-Mt Short P2A | addgene full sequence | sequence record 323296 | Addgene NGS Result
GACGGATCGGGAGATCTCCCGATCCCCTATGGTGCACTCTCAGTACAATCTGCTCTGATGCCGCATAGTT
AAGCCAGTATCTGCTCCCTGCTTGTGTGTTGGAGGTCGCTGAGTAGTGCGCGAGCAAAATTTAAGCTACA
ACAAGGCAAGGCTTGACCGACAATTGCATGAAGAATCTGCTTAGGGTTAGGCGTTTTGCGCTGCTTCGCG
ATGTACGGGCCAGATATACGCGTTGACATTGATTATTGACTAGTTATTAATAGTAATCAATTACGGGGTC
ATTAGTTCATAGCCCATATATGGAGTTCCGCGTTACATAACTTACGGTAAATGGCCCGCCTGGCTGACCG
CCCAACGACCCCCGCCCATTGACGTCAATAATGACGTATGTTCCCATAGTAACGCCAATAGGGACTTTCC
ATTGACGTCAATGGGTGGAGTATTTACGGTAAACTGCCCACTTGGCAGTACATCAAGTGTATCATATGCC
AAGTACGCCCCCTATTGACGTCAATGACGGTAAATGGCCCGCCTGGCATTATGCCCAGTACATGACCTTA
TGGGACTTTCCTACTTGGCAGTACATCTACGTATTAGTCATCGCTATTACCATGGTGATGCGGTTTTGGC
AGTACATCAATGGGCGTGGATAGCGGTTTGACTCACGGGGATTTCCAAGTCTCCACCCCATTGACGTCAA
TGGGAGTTTGTTTTGGCACCAAAATCAACGGGACTTTCCAAAATGTCGTAACAACTCCGCCCCATTGACG
CAAATGGGCGGTAGGCGTGTACGGTGGGAGGTCTATATAAGCAGAGCTCTCTGGCTAACTAGAGAACCCA
CTGCTTACTGGCTTATCGAAATTAATACGACTCACTATAGGGAGACCCAAGCTGGCTAGCGTTTAAACTT
AAGCTTATGCGGGACCACATGGTGCTGCACGAGTACGTGAACGCCGCCGGCATCACCGGAGGCGATGGAG
GCAGCGGAGGAGGCTCCAAGCTGTGGTGGCCCTTCGAGATGTCTCCTGGCGTGCTGACATTCGCCATCAT
CTGGCCCTTTATCGCCCAGTGGCTGGTGTATCTGTACTATCAGCGGAGAAGGCGCAAGCTGAATGGATCC
CTGAAGGAGCTGGCATGCGGCAGCGGAGCAACCAACTTCTCCCTGCTGAAGCAGGCAGGCGACGTGGAGG
AGAATCCCGGCCCTCGGTCTGAATTCATGGTGGGCCGCAATTCCGCAATCGCAGCAGGAGTGTGCGGCGC
CCTGTTCATCGGCTACTGTATCTATTTTGACCGGAAGCGGAGAAGCGATCCAAATTCCAAGGGCGAGGAG
CTGTTCACAGGCGTGGTGCCCATCCTGGTGGAGCTGGACGGCGATGTGAACGGCCACAAGTTTTCTGTGC
GGGGAGAGGGAGAGGGCGACGCAACCATCGGCAAGCTGACACTGAAGTTCATCTGCACCACAGGCAAGCT
GCCCGTGCCTTGGCCAACCCTGGTGACCACACTGACATACGGCGTGCAGTGTTTTAGCAGGTATCCTGAC
CACATGAAGCGCCACGATTTCTTTAAGTCCGCCATGCCAGAGGGCTACGTGCAGGAGCGGACCATCTCTT
TCAAGGACGATGGCAAGTATAAGACCAGAGCCGTGGTGAAGTTTGAGGGCGACACACTGGTGAACAGGAT
CGAGCTGAAGGGCACCGACTTCAAGGAGGATGGCAATATCCTGGGCCACAAGCTGGAGTACAACTTTAAT
AGCCACAACGTGTATATCACAGCCGATAAGCAGAAGAACGGCATCAAGGCCAATTTCACCGTGAGACACA
ATGTGGAGGACGGCTCCGTGCAGCTGGCCGATCACTACCAGCAGAACACACCAATCGGCGACGGCCCTGT
GCTGCTGCCTGATAATCACTATCTGTCTACCCAGACAGTGCTGAGCAAGGACCCCAACGAGAAGGGCACC
TGACTCGAGTCTAGAGGGCCCGTTTAAACCCGCTGATCAGCCTCGACTGTGCCTTCTAGTTGCCAGCCAT
CTGTTGTTTGCCCCTCCCCCGTGCCTTCCTTGACCCTGGAAGGTGCCACTCCCACTGTCCTTTCCTAATA
AAATGAGGAAATTGCATCGCATTGTCTGAGTAGGTGTCATTCTATTCTGGGGGGTGGGGTGGGGCAGGAC
AGCAAGGGGGAGGATTGGGAAGACAATAGCAGGCATGCTGGGGATGCGGTGGGCTCTATGGCTTCTGAGG
CGGAAAGAACCAGCTGGGGCTCTAGGGGGTATCCCC
[124 nt withheld, positions 2277-2400]
C
[91 nt withheld, positions 2402-2492]
A
[49 nt withheld, positions 2494-2542]
CCTTTGACGTTGGAGTCCACGTTCTTT
[37 nt withheld, positions 2570-2606]
ACCCTATCTCGGTCTATTCTTTTGATTTATAAGGGATTTTGCCGATTTCGGCCTATTGGTTAAAAAATGA
GCTGATTTAACAAAAATTTAACGCGAATTAATTCTGTGGAATGTGTGTCAGTTAGGGTGTGGAAAGTCCC
CAGGCTCCCCAGCAGGCAGAAGTATGCAAAGCATGCATCTCAATTAGTCAGCAACCAGGTGTGGAAAGTC
CCCAGGCTCCCCAGCAGGCAGAAGTATGCAAAGCATGCATCTCAATTAGTCAGCAACCATAGTCCCGCCC
CTAACTCCGCCCATCCCGCCCCTAACTCCGCCCAGTTCCGCCCATTCTCCGCCCCATGGCTGACTAATTT
TTTTTATTTATGCAGAGGCCGAGGCCGCCTCTGCCTCTGAGCTATTCCAGAAGTAGTGAGGAGGCTTTTT
TGGAGGCCTAGGCTTTTGCAAAAAGCTCCCGGGAGCTTGTATATCCATTTTCGGATCTGATCAAGAGACA
GGATGAGGATCGTTTCGCATGATTGAACAAGATGGATTGCACGCAGGTTCTCCGGCCGCTTGGGTGGAGA
GGCTATTCGGCTATGACTGGGCACAACAGACAATCGGCTGCTCTGATGCCGCCGTGTTCCGGCTGTCAGC
GCAGGGGCGCCCGGTTCTTTTTGTCAAGACCGACCTGTCCGGTGCCCTGAATGAACTGCAGGACGAGGCA
GCGCGGCTATCGTGGCTGGCCACGACGGGCGTTCCTTGCGCAGCTGTGCTCGACGTTGTCACTGAAGCGG
GAAGGGACTGGCTGCTATTGGGCGAAGTGCCGGGGCAGGATCTCCTGTCATCTCACCTTGCTCCTGCCGA
GAAAGTATCCATCATGGCTGATGCAATGCGGCGGCTGCATACGCTTGATCCGGCTAYCTGCCCATTCGAC
CACCAAGCGAAACATCGCATCGAGCGAGCACGTACTCGGATGGAAGCCGGTCTTGTCGATCAGGATGATC
TGGACGAAGAGCATCAGGGGCTCGCGCCAGCCGAACTGTTCGCCAGGCTCAAGGCGCGCATGCCCGACGG
CGAGGATCTCGTCGTGACCCATGGCGATGCCTGCTTGCCGAATATCATGGTGGAAAATGGCCGCTTTTCT
GGATTCATCGACTGTGGCCGGCTGGGTGTGGCGGACCGCTATCAGGACATAGCGTTGGCTACCCGTGATA
TTGCTGAAGAGCTTGGCGGCGAATGGGCTGACCGCTTCCTCGTGCTTTACGGTATCGCCGCTCCCGATTC
GCAGCGCATCGCCTTCTATCGCCTTCTTGACGAGTTCTTCTGAGCGGGACTCTGGGGTTCGAAATGACCG
ACCAAGCGACGCCCAACCTGCCATCACGAGATTTCGATTCCACCGCCGCCTTCTATGAAAGGTTGGGCTT
CGGAATCGTTTTCCGGGACGCCGGCTGGATGATCCTCCAGCGCGGGGATCTCATGCTGGAGTTCTTCGCC
CACCCCAACTTGTTTATTGCAGCTTATAATGGTTACAAATAAAGCAATAGCATCACAAATTTCACAAATA
AAGCATTTTTTTCACTGCATTCTAGTTGTGGTTTGTCCAAACTCATCAATGTATCTTATCATGTCTGTAT
ACCGTCGACCTCTAGCTAGAGCTTGGCGTAATCATGGTCATAGCTGTTTCCTGTGTGAAATTGTTATCCG
CTCACAATTCCACACAACATACGAGCCGGAAGCATAAAGTGTAAAGCCTGGGGTGCCTAATGAGTGAGCT
AACTCACATTAATTGCGTTGCGCTCACTGCCCGCTTTCCAGTCGGGAAACCTGTCGTGCCAGCTGCATTA
ATGAATCGGCCAACGCGCGGGGAGAGGCGGTTTGCGTATTGGGCGCTCTTCCGCTTCCTCGCTCACTGAC
TCGCTGCGCTCGGTCGTTCGGCTGCGGCGAGCGGTATCAGCTCACTCAAAGGCGGTAATACGGTTATCCA
CAGAATCAGGGGATAACGCAGGAAAGAACATGTGAGCAAAAGGCCAGCAAAAGGCCAGGAACCGTAAAAA
GGCCGCGTTGCTGGCGTTTTTCCATAGGCTCCGCCCCCCTGACGAGCATCACAAAAATCGACGCTCAAGT
CAGAGGTGGCGAAACCCGACAGGACTATAAAGATACCAGGCGTTTCCCCCTGGAAGCTCCCTCGTGCGCT
CTCCTGTTCCGACCCTGCCGCTTACCGGATACCTGTCCGCCTTTCTCCCTTCGGGAAGCGTGGCGCTTTC
TCATAGCTCACGCTGTAGGTATCTCAGTTCGGTGTAGGTCGTTCGCTCCAAGCTGGGCTGTGTGCACGAA
CCCCCCGTTCAGCCCGACCGCTGCGCCTTATCCGGTAACTATCGTCTTGAGTCCAACCCGGTAAGACACG
ACTTATCGCCACTGGCAGCAGCCACTGGTAACAGGATTAGCAGAGCGAGGTATGTAGGCGGTGCTACAGA
GTTCTTGAAGTGGTGGCCTAACTACGGCTACACTAGAAGAACAGTATTTGGTATCTGCGCTCTGCTGAAG
CCAGTTACCTTCGGAAAAAGAGTTGGTAGCTCTTGATCCGGCAAACAAACCACCGCTGGTAGCGGTGGTT
TTTTTGTTTGCAAGCAGCAGATTACGCGCAGAAAAAAAGGATCTCAAGAAGATCCTTTGATCTTTTCTAC
GGGGTCTGACGCTCAGTGGAACGAAAACTCACGTTAAGGGATTTTGGTCATGAGATTATCAAAAAGGATC
TTCACCTAGATCCTTTTAAATTAAAAATGAAGTTTTAAATCAATCTAAAGTATATATGAGTAAACTTGGT
CTGACAGTTACCAATGCTTAATCAGTGAGGCACCTATCTCAGCGATCTGTCTATTTCGTTCATCCATAGT
TGCCTGACTCCCCGTCGTGTAGATAACTACGATACGGGAGGGCTTACCATCTGGCCCCAGTGCTGCAATG
ATACCGCGAGACCCACGCTCACCGGCTCCAGATTTATCAGCAATAAACCAGCCAGCCGGAAGGGCCGAGC
GCAGAAGTGGTCCTGCAACTTTATCCGCCTCCATCCAGTCTATTAATTGTTGCCGGGAAGCTAGAGTAAG
TAGTTCGCCAGTTAATAGTTTGCGCAACGTTGTTGCCATTGCTACAGGCATCGTGGTGTCACGCTCGTCG
TTTGGTATGGCTTCATTCAGCTCCGGTTCCCAACGATCAAGGCGAGTTACATGATCCCCCATGTTGTGCA
AAAAAGCGGTTAGCTCCTTCGGTCCTCCGATCGTTGTCAGAAGTAAGTTGGCCGCAGTGTTATCACTCAT
GGTTATGGCAGCACTGCATAATTCTCTTACTGTCATGCCATCCGTAAGATGCTTTTCTGTGACTGGTGAG
TACTCAACCAAGTCATTCTGAGAATAGTGTATGCGGCGACCGAGTTGCTCTTGCCCGGCGTCAATACGGG
ATAATACCGCGCCACATAGCAGAACTTTAAAAGTGCTCATCATTGGAAAACGTTCTTCGGGGCGAAAACT
CTCAAGGATCTTACCGCTGTTGAGATCCAGTTCGATGTAACCCACTCGTGCACCCAACTGATCTTCAGCA
TCTTTTACTTTCACCAGCGTTTCTGGGTGAGCAAAAACAGGAAGGCAAAATGCCGCAAAAAAGGGAATAA
GGGCGACACGGAAATGTTGAATACTCATACTCTTCCTTTTTCAATATTATTGAAGCATTTATCAGGGTTA
TTGTCTCATGAGCGGATACATATTTGAATGTATTTAGAAAAATAAACAAATAGGGGTTCCGCGCACATTT
CCCCGAAAAGTGCCACCTGACGTC
